Addgene plasmid #221963: CO1 DdCBE A2
Purpose: Expresses mitochondrial cytosine base editor arm in mammalian cells
Depositing lab: Stephen Ekker. Depositing organization: Mayo Foundation for Medical Education and Research. Publication: Unconstrained Precision Mitochondrial Genome Editing with alphaDdCBEs. Castillo SR, Simone BW, Clark KJ, Devaux P, Ekker SC. Hum Gene Ther. 2024 Sep 24. doi: 10.1089/hum.2024.073. PubMed 39212664.
Backbone
  Vector backbone: pCMV
  Backbone size w/o insert (bp): 4717
  Vector type: Mammalian Expression, CRISPR
  Selectable markers: Blasticidin
Growth in bacteria
  Bacterial resistance: Ampicillin, 100 μg/mL
  Growth temperature: 30°C
  Growth strain: NEB Stable
  Copy number: High Copy
Gene/Insert
  Gene/Insert name: COX8A MTS-3xFLAG-TALE NT-T-CO1 TALE A2 repeats-TALE CTD-DddAtox 1397N-UGI-ATP5B 3'UTR
  Species: Synthetic
  Insert size (bp): 2929
  Promoter: CMV
  Tag / fusion protein: 3xFLAG (N terminal on backbone)
  Cloning method: Golden Gate
  Sequencing primers: 5′ T7; 3′ ACACCCGCCGCGCTTAATGC
Terms and licenses: Academic/Nonprofit Terms; Industry Terms: Not Available to Industry
Depositor comments: 5' Cloning Site: BsmBI (Not Destroyed), 3' Cloning Site: BsmBI (Not Destroyed). Please visit https://www.biorxiv.org/content/10.1101/2024.05.13.593977v1 for bioRxiv preprint.
How to cite: CO1 DdCBE A2 was a gift from Stephen Ekker (Addgene plasmid # 221963 ; http://n2t.net/addgene:221963 ; RRID:Addgene_221963)
