[The description below was written by a language model from this plasmid's Addgene catalogue record and pLannotate feature annotations shown in this document.]
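Description:
CO1 DdCBE A2 is a pCMV-based mammalian expression plasmid (about 7.6 kb) encoding one arm of a TALE-guided, DddA-derived mitochondrial cytosine base editor. It is maintained in E. coli through a high-copy ColE1/pUC-type origin with ampicillin resistance (AmpR), and also carries an f1 origin. For selection in mammalian cells, an SV40 promoter drives a blasticidin S deaminase (BSD) cassette ending in an SV40 poly(A) signal, with an EM7 promoter allowing bacterial expression of the same marker. The short bleomycin-resistance fragments annotated after BSD appear to be backbone remnants rather than a functional marker.

The payload is a synthetic fusion of roughly 2.9 kb transcribed from the CMV enhancer/promoter, with a T7 promoter just upstream of the coding region. It begins with the COX8A mitochondrial targeting sequence, which directs import into the matrix, followed by a 3xFLAG tag for detection. Next come the TALE N-terminal domain, the CO1 "A2" repeat array and the TALE C-terminal domain. The flanking TALE regions are annotated as avrBs3 fragments, while the repeat array falls in the unannotated gap between them. The array was installed by Golden Gate assembly at BsmBI sites that are retained. The name indicates targeting of the mitochondrial CO1 gene, although the record does not give the exact target site. Fused downstream are the 1397N split half of the DddA toxin deaminase and a uracil glycosylase inhibitor (UGI), which protects the deaminated base from excision. An ATP5B 3'UTR is listed in the insert but not annotated in the feature table.

Because a split DddAtox half is inactive on its own, this plasmid is normally co-delivered with a partner arm carrying the complementary half. Together they reconstitute double-stranded DNA cytosine deamination and produce C-to-T edits in mitochondrial DNA.
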