Features (pLannotate 1.2.2; 26 found; start..end, strand, type, name):
     28..80      -  misc_feature   bom (fragment): basis of mobility region from pBR322
    235..614     +  enhancer       CMV enhancer: human cytomegalovirus immediate early enhancer
    615..818     +  promoter       CMV promoter: human cytomegalovirus (CMV) immediate early promoter
    814..847     +  LTR            5' LTR (truncated) (fragment): truncated 5' long terminal repeat (LTR) from HIV-1
    863..881     +  promoter       T7 promoter: promoter for bacteriophage T7 RNA polymerase
    910..993     +  CDS            COX8A (fragment): COX8A_HUMAN - Also known as COX8, COX8L. Experimental evidence at protein level: Swiss-Prot protein existence level 1. Component of the cytochrome c oxidase, the last enzyme in the mitochondrial electron transport chain which drives oxidative phosphorylation. The respiratory chain contains 3 multisubunit complexes succinate dehydrogenase (complex II, CII), ubiquinol- cytochrome c oxidoreductase (cytochrome b-c1 complex, complex III, CIII) and cytochrome c oxidase (complex IV, CIV), that cooperate to transfer electrons derived from NADH and succinate to molecular oxygen, creating an electrochem
    994..1059    +  CDS            3xFLAG: three tandem FLAG® epitope tags, followed by an enterokinase cleavage site
   1072..1578    +  CDS            avrBs3 (fragment): AVRB3_XANEU - Experimental evidence at protein level: Swiss-Prot protein existence level 1. Avirulence protein. Acts as a transcription factor in C.annuum plants. In susceptible plants lacking the Bs3 resistance gene induces expression of a number of genes, including genes homologous to a family of auxin-induced genes, alpha-expansin genes, pectate lyase, anthocyanidin glucoside rhamnosyl transferase and at least one transcription factor, UPA20. Their expression leads to plant hypertrophy in mesophyll cells, probably mainly mediated by UPA20 (PubMed:17962565). In resistant plants induces the h
   2965..3084    +  CDS            avrBs3 (fragment): AVRB3_XANEU - Experimental evidence at protein level: Swiss-Prot protein existence level 1. Avirulence protein. Acts as a transcription factor in C.annuum plants. In susceptible plants lacking the Bs3 resistance gene induces expression of a number of genes, including genes homologous to a family of auxin-induced genes, alpha-expansin genes, pectate lyase, anthocyanidin glucoside rhamnosyl transferase and at least one transcription factor, UPA20. Their expression leads to plant hypertrophy in mesophyll cells, probably mainly mediated by UPA20 (PubMed:17962565). In resistant plants induces the h
   3085..3420    +  CDS            dddA (fragment): DDDA_BURC1 - Experimental evidence at protein level: Swiss-Prot protein existence level 1. Toxic component of a toxin-immunity protein module, which functions as a cellular contact-dependent growth inhibition (CDI) system. CDI modules allow bacteria to communicate with and inhibit the growth of closely related neighboring bacteria in a contact-dependent fashion. Bacteria that have this module inhibit or kill bacteria without it, giving them a growth advantage. Probably specifically inhibited by cognate immunity protein DddI (Probable). The C-terminal 163 residue fragment has double-stranded DN
   3430..3678    +  CDS            UGI: UNGI_BPPB2 - Experimental evidence at protein level: Swiss-Prot protein existence level 1. This protein binds specifically and reversibly to the host uracil-DNA glycosylase, preventing removal of uracil residues from PBS2 DNA by the host uracil-excision repair system. From Bacillus phage PBS2 (Bacteriophage PBS2).
   3836..3857    +  promoter       SV40 promoter (fragment): SV40 enhancer and early promoter
   3878..4306    +  rep_origin     f1 ori (sequence partly withheld): f1 bacteriophage origin of replication; arrow indicates direction of (+) strand synthesis
   4320..4649    +  promoter       SV40 promoter: SV40 enhancer and early promoter
   4697..4744    +  promoter       EM7 promoter: synthetic bacterial promoter&nbsp
   4763..5161    +  CDS            BSD: blasticidin S deaminase; Aspergillus terreus BSD; confers resistance to blasticidin
   5162..5189    +  CDS            BleoR (fragment): antibiotic-binding protein; Sh ble from Streptoalloteichus hindustanus; confers resistance to bleomycin, phleomycin, and Zeocin™
   5199..5324    +  CDS            ble (fragment): BLE_KLEPN - Experimental evidence at protein level: Swiss-Prot protein existence level 1. Binding protein with a strong affinity to the bleomycin family of antibiotics. Binds to CL990; an antimitotic-antibiotic compound. From Klebsiella pneumoniae.
   5319..5440    +  polyA_signal   SV40 poly(A) signal: SV40 polyadenylation signal
   5513..5529    -  protein_bind   lac operator: The lac repressor binds to the lac operator to inhibit transcription in E. coli. This inhibition can be relieved by adding lactose or isopropyl-β-D-thiogalactopyranoside (IPTG). lac repressor encoded by lacI
   5537..5567    -  promoter       lac promoter: promoter for the E. coli lac operon
   5582..5603    -  protein_bind   CAP binding site: CAP binding activates transcription in the presence of cAMP. E. coli catabolite activator protein
   5616..5708    -  CDS            lacI (fragment): lac repressor; lacI; The lac repressor binds to the lac operator to inhibit transcription in E. coli. This inhibition can be relieved by adding lactose or isopropyl-β-D-thiogalactopyranoside (IPTG).
   5891..6479    -  rep_origin     ori: high-copy-number ColE1/pMB1/pBR322/pUC origin of replication
   6650..7510    -  CDS            AmpR: β-lactamase; bla; confers resistance to ampicillin, carbenicillin, and related antibiotics
   7511..7615    -  promoter       AmpR promoter: bla
>Addgene plasmid #221963 | CO1 DdCBE A2 | addgene full sequence | sequence record 438646 | Addgene NGS Result
GACGGATCGGGAGATCTCCCGATCCCCTATGGTGCACTCTCAGTACAATCTGCTCTGATGCCGCATAGTT
AAGCCAGTATCTGCTCCCTGCTTGTGTGTTGGAGGTCGCTGAGTAGTGCGCGAGCAAAATTTAAGCTACA
ACAAGGCAAGGCTTGACCGACAATTGCATGAAGAATCTGCTTAGGGTTAGGCGTTTTGCGCTGCTTCGCG
ATGTACGGGCCAGATATACGCGTTGACATTGATTATTGACTAGTTATTAATAGTAATCAATTACGGGGTC
ATTAGTTCATAGCCCATATATGGAGTTCCGCGTTACATAACTTACGGTAAATGGCCCGCCTGGCTGACCG
CCCAACGACCCCCGCCCATTGACGTCAATAATGACGTATGTTCCCATAGTAACGCCAATAGGGACTTTCC
ATTGACGTCAATGGGTGGAGTATTTACGGTAAACTGCCCACTTGGCAGTACATCAAGTGTATCATATGCC
AAGTACGCCCCCTATTGACGTCAATGACGGTAAATGGCCCGCCTGGCATTATGCCCAGTACATGACCTTA
TGGGACTTTCCTACTTGGCAGTACATCTACGTATTAGTCATCGCTATTACCATGGTGATGCGGTTTTGGC
AGTACATCAATGGGCGTGGATAGCGGTTTGACTCACGGGGATTTCCAAGTCTCCACCCCATTGACGTCAA
TGGGAGTTTGTTTTGGCACCAAAATCAACGGGACTTTCCAAAATGTCGTAACAACTCCGCCCCATTGACG
CAAATGGGCGGTAGGCGTGTACGGTGGGAGGTCTATATAAGCAGAGCTCTCTGGCTAACTAGAGAACCCA
CTGCTTACTGGCTTATCGAAATTAATACGACTCACTATAGGGAGACCCAAGCTGGCTAGCACCATGGCCT
CCGTTCTGACCCCGCTGCTGCTGCGTGGCCTGACCGGCTCCGCTCGTCGTCTGCCAGTTCCGCGTGCGAA
AATCCATTCCCTGGACTACAAAGACCATGACGGTGATTATAAAGATCATGACATCGATTACAAGGATGAC
GATGACAAGATGGACATCGCGGATCTGCGTACCCTGGGTTACAGCCAGCAGCAGCAGGAGAAGATCAAGC
CAAAGGTGCGCAGCACCGTGGCCCAGCACCATGAAGCTCTGGTGGGTCACGGCTTCACCCACGCGCACAT
CGTGGCTCTGAGCCAGCACCCAGCCGCGCTGGGTACCGTGGCCGTGAAATATCAGGACATGATTGCTGCC
CTGCCAGAGGCTACCCATGAAGCGATTGTGGGTGTGGGCAAGCAGTGGAGCGGTGCTCGTGCGCTGGAGG
CCCTGCTGACCGTGGCCGGTGAACTGCGTGGCCCGCCGCTGCAGCTGGATACCGGCCAGCTGCTGAAAAT
CGCGAAACGTGGCGGTGTGACCGCTGTGGAAGCTGTGCATGCCTGGCGTAATGCTCTGACCGGTGCCCCC
CTGAACCTGACCCCGGACCAAGTGGTGGCTATCGCCAGCAACAATGGCGGCAAGCAAGCGCTCGAAACGG
TGCAGCGGCTGTTGCCGGTGCTGTGCCAGGACCATGGCCTGACCCCGGACCAAGTGGTGGCTATCGCCAG
CAACAATGGCGGCAAGCAAGCGCTCGAAACGGTGCAGCGGCTGTTGCCGGTGCTGTGCCAGGACCATGGC
CTGACCCCGGACCAAGTGGTGGCTATCGCCAGCAACGGTGGCGGCAAGCAAGCGCTCGAAACGGTGCAGC
GGCTGTTGCCGGTGCTGTGCCAGGACCATGGCCTGACCCCGGACCAAGTGGTGGCTATCGCCAGCAACAA
TGGCGGCAAGCAAGCGCTCGAAACGGTGCAGCGGCTGTTGCCGGTGCTGTGCCAGGACCATGGCCTGACC
CCGGACCAAGTGGTGGCTATCGCCAGCAACGGTGGCGGCAAGCAAGCGCTCGAAACGGTGCAGCGGCTGT
TGCCGGTGCTGTGCCAGGACCATGGCCTGACCCCGGACCAAGTGGTGGCTATCGCCAGCAACGGTGGCGG
CAAGCAAGCGCTCGAAACGGTGCAGCGGCTGTTGCCGGTGCTGTGCCAGGACCATGGCCTGACCCCGGAC
CAAGTGGTGGCTATCGCCAGCAACAATGGCGGCAAGCAAGCGCTCGAAACGGTGCAGCGGCTGTTGCCGG
TGCTGTGCCAGGACCATGGCCTCACACCCGATCAGGTCGTGGCTATCGCCAGCAACAATGGCGGCAAGCA
AGCGCTCGAAACGGTGCAGCGGCTGTTGCCGGTGCTGTGCCAGGACCATGGCCTGACCCCGGACCAAGTG
GTGGCTATCGCCAGCAACGGTGGCGGCAAGCAAGCGCTCGAAACGGTGCAGCGGCTGTTGCCGGTGCTGT
GCCAGGACCATGGCCTGACCCCGGACCAAGTGGTGGCTATCGCCAGCAACATTGGCGGCAAGCAAGCGCT
CGAAACGGTGCAGCGGCTGTTGCCGGTGCTGTGCCAGGACCATGGCCTGACCCCGGACCAAGTGGTGGCT
ATCGCCAGCAACGGTGGCGGCAAGCAAGCGCTCGAAACGGTGCAGCGGCTGTTGCCGGTGCTGTGCCAGG
ACCATGGCCTGACCCCGGACCAAGTGGTGGCTATCGCCAGCAACATTGGCGGCAAGCAAGCGCTCGAAAC
GGTGCAGCGGCTGTTGCCGGTGCTGTGCCAGGACCATGGCCTGACCCCGGACCAAGTGGTGGCTATCGCC
AGCAACAATGGCGGCAAGCAAGCGCTCGAAACGGTGCAGCGGCTGTTGCCGGTGCTGTGCCAGGACCATG
GCCTGACCCCGGACCAAGTGGTGGCTATCGCCAGCAACATTGGCGGCAAGCAAGCGCTCGAAACGGTGCA
GCGGCTGTTGCCGGTGCTGTGCCAGGACCATGGCCTGACCCCGGACCAAGTGGTGGCTATCGCCAGCAAC
ATTGGCGGCAAGCAAGCGCTCGAAAGCATTGTGGCCCAGCTGAGCCGGCCTGATCCGGCGTTGGCCGCGT
TGACCAACGATCACCTGGTGGCCCTGGCCTGCCTGGGCGGTCGTCCGGCCCTGGATGCGGTGAAGAAAGG
CCTGGGTGGATCCGGCAGCTACGCCCTGGGTCCGTATCAGATTAGCGCCCCGCAGCTGCCAGCTTACAAT
GGTCAGACCGTGGGTACCTTCTACTATGTGAACGACGCGGGCGGTCTGGAGAGCAAGGTGTTTAGCAGCG
GCGGTCCAACCCCGTACCCAAACTATGCCAATGCCGGTCATGTGGAGGGTCAGAGCGCCCTGTTCATGCG
TGATAACGGCATCAGCGAGGGTCTGGTGTTCCACAACAACCCGGAAGGCACCTGCGGTTTTTGCGTGAAC
ATGACCGAGACCCTGCTGCCGGAAAACGCGAAAATGACCGTGGTGCCGCCGGAAGGTTCTGGCGGCTCAA
CTAATCTGAGCGACATCATTGAGAAGGAGACTGGGAAACAGCTGGTCATTCAGGAGTCCATCCTGATGCT
GCCTGAGGAGGTGGAGGAAGTGATCGGCAACAAGCCAGAGTCTGACATCCTGGTGCACACCGCCTACGAC
GAGTCCACAGATGAGAATGTGATGCTGCTGACCTCTGACGCCCCCGAGTATAAGCCTTGGGCCCTGGTCA
TCCAGGATTCTAACGGCGAGAATAAGATCAAGATGCTGTGATAAGGGGTCTTTGTCCTCTGTACTGTCTC
TCTCCTTGCCCCTAACCCAAAAAGCTTCATTTTTCTGTGTAGGCTGCACAAGAGCCTTGATTGAAGATAT
ATTCTTTCTGAACAGTATTTAAGGTTTCCAATAAAATGTACACCCCTCAGAACTTCTGAGGCGGAAAGAA
CCAGCTGGGGCTCTAGGGGGTATCCCC
[124 nt withheld, positions 3878-4001]
C
[91 nt withheld, positions 4003-4093]
A
[49 nt withheld, positions 4095-4143]
CCTTTGACGTTGGAGTCCACGTTCTTT
[37 nt withheld, positions 4171-4207]
ACCCTATCTCGGTCTATTCTTTTGATTTATAAGGGATTTTGCCGATTTCGGCCTATTGGTTAAAAAATGA
GCTGATTTAACAAAAATTTAACGCGAATTAATTCTGTGGAATGTGTGTCAGTTAGGGTGTGGAAAGTCCC
CAGGCTCCCCAGCAGGCAGAAGTATGCAAAGCATGCATCTCAATTAGTCAGCAACCAGGTGTGGAAAGTC
CCCAGGCTCCCCAGCAGGCAGAAGTATGCAAAGCATGCATCTCAATTAGTCAGCAACCATAGTCCCGCCC
CTAACTCCGCCCATCCCGCCCCTAACTCCGCCCAGTTCCGCCCATTCTCCGCCCCATGGCTGACTAATTT
TTTTTATTTATGCAGAGGCCGAGGCCGCCTCTGCCTCTGAGCTATTCCAGAAGTAGTGAGGAGGCTTTTT
TGGAGGCCTAGGCTTTTGCAAAAAGCTCCCGGGAGCTTGTATATCCATTTTCGGATCTGATCAGCACGTG
TTGACAATTAATCATCGGCATAGTATATCGGCATAGTATAATACGACAAGGTGAGGAACTAAACCATGGC
CAAGCCTTTGTCTCAAGAAGAATCCACCCTCATTGAAAGAGCAACGGCTACAATCAACAGCATCCCCATC
TCTGAAGACTACAGCGTCGCCAGCGCAGCTCTCTCTAGCGACGGCCGCATCTTCACTGGTGTCAATGTAT
ATCATTTTACTGGGGGACCTTGTGCAGAACTCGTGGTGCTGGGCACTGCTGCTGCTGCGGCAGCTGGCAA
CCTGACTTGTATCGTCGCGATCGGAAATGAGAACAGGGGCATCTTGAGCCCCTGCGGACGGTGCCGACAG
GTGCTTCTCGATCTGCATCCTGGGATCAAAGCCATAGTGAAGGACAGTGATGGACAGCCGACGGCAGTTG
GGATTCGTGAATTGCTGCCCTCTGGTTATGTGTGGGAGGGCTAAGCACTTCGTGGCCGAGGAGCAGGACT
GACACGTGCTACGAGATTTCGATTCCACCGCCGCCTTCTATGAAAGGTTGGGCTTCGGAATCGTTTTCCG
GGACGCCGGCTGGATGATCCTCCAGCGCGGGGATCTCATGCTGGAGTTCTTCGCCCACCCCAACTTGTTT
ATTGCAGCTTATAATGGTTACAAATAAAGCAATAGCATCACAAATTTCACAAATAAAGCATTTTTTTCAC
TGCATTCTAGTTGTGGTTTGTCCAAACTCATCAATGTATCTTATCATGTCTGTATACCGTCGACCTCTAG
CTAGAGCTTGGCGTAATCATGGTCATAGCTGTTTCCTGTGTGAAATTGTTATCCGCTCACAATTCCACAC
AACATACGAGCCGGAAGCATAAAGTGTAAAGCCTGGGGTGCCTAATGAGTGAGCTAACTCACATTAATTG
CGTTGCGCTCACTGCCCGCTTTCCAGTCGGGAAACCTGTCGTGCCAGCTGCATTAATGAATCGGCCAACG
CGCGGGGAGAGGCGGTTTGCGTATTGGGCGCTCTTCCGCTTCCTCGCTCACTGACTCGCTGCGCTCGGTC
GTTCGGCTGCGGCGAGCGGTATCAGCTCACTCAAAGGCGGTAATACGGTTATCCACAGAATCAGGGGATA
ACGCAGGAAAGAACATGTGAGCAAAAGGCCAGCAAAAGGCCAGGAACCGTAAAAAGGCCGCGTTGCTGGC
GTTTTTCCATAGGCTCCGCCCCCCTGACGAGCATCACAAAAATCGACGCTCAAGTCAGAGGTGGCGAAAC
CCGACAGGACTATAAAGATACCAGGCGTTTCCCCCTGGAAGCTCCCTCGTGCGCTCTCCTGTTCCGACCC
TGCCGCTTACCGGATACCTGTCCGCCTTTCTCCCTTCGGGAAGCGTGGCGCTTTCTCATAGCTCACGCTG
TAGGTATCTCAGTTCGGTGTAGGTCGTTCGCTCCAAGCTGGGCTGTGTGCACGAACCCCCCGTTCAGCCC
GACCGCTGCGCCTTATCCGGTAACTATCGTCTTGAGTCCAACCCGGTAAGACACGACTTATCGCCACTGG
CAGCAGCCACTGGTAACAGGATTAGCAGAGCGAGGTATGTAGGCGGTGCTACAGAGTTCTTGAAGTGGTG
GCCTAACTACGGCTACACTAGAAGAACAGTATTTGGTATCTGCGCTCTGCTGAAGCCAGTTACCTTCGGA
AAAAGAGTTGGTAGCTCTTGATCCGGCAAACAAACCACCGCTGGTAGCGGTGGTTTTTTTGTTTGCAAGC
AGCAGATTACGCGCAGAAAAAAAGGATCTCAAGAAGATCCTTTGATCTTTTCTACGGGGTCTGACGCTCA
GTGGAACGAAAACTCACGTTAAGGGATTTTGGTCATGAGATTATCAAAAAGGATCTTCACCTAGATCCTT
TTAAATTAAAAATGAAGTTTTAAATCAATCTAAAGTATATATGAGTAAACTTGGTCTGACAGTTACCAAT
GTTTAATCAGTGAGGCACCTATCTCAGCGATCTGTCTATTTCGTTCATCCATAGTTGCCTGACTCCCCGT
CGTGTAGATAACTACGATACGGGAGGGCTTACCATCTGGCCCCAGTGCTGCAATGATACCGCGAGACCCA
CGCTCACCGGCTCCAGATTTATCAGCAATAAACCAGCCAGCCGGAAGGGCCGAGCGCAGAAGTGGTCCTG
CAACTTTATCCGCCTCCATCCAGTCTATTAATTGTTGCCGGGAAGCTAGAGTAAGTAGTTCGCCAGTTAA
TAGTTTGCGCAACGTTGTTGCCATTGCTACAGGCATCGTGGTGTCACGCTCGTCGTTTGGTATGGCTTCA
TTCAGCTCCGGTTCCCAACGATCAAGGCGAGTTACATGATCCCCCATGTTGTGCAAAAAAGCGGTTAGCT
CCTTCGGTCCTCCGATCGTTGTCAGAAGTAAGTTGGCCGCAGTGTTATCACTCATGGTTATGGCAGCACT
GCATAATTCTCTTACTGTCATGCCATCCGTAAGATGCTTTTCTGTGACTGGTGAGTACTCAACCAAGTCA
TTCTGAGAATAGTGTATGCGGCGACCGAGTTGCTCTTGCCCGGCGTCAATACGGGATAATACCGCGCCAC
ATAGCAGAACTTTAAAAGTGCTCATCATTGGAAAACGTTCTTCGGGGCGAAAACTCTCAAGGATCTTACC
GCTGTTGAGATCCAGTTCGATGTAACCCACTCGTGCACCCAACTGATCTTCAGCATCTTTTACTTTCACC
AGCGTTTCTGGGTGAGCAAAAACAGGAAGGCAAAATGCCGCAAAAAAGGGAATAAGGGCGACACGGAAAT
GTTGAATACTCATACTCTTCCTTTTTCAATATTATTGAAGCATTTATCAGGGTTATTGTCTCATGAGCGG
ATACATATTTGAATGTATTTAGAAAAATAAACAAATAGGGGTTCCGCGCACATTTCCCCGAAAAGTGCCA
CCTGACGTC
