>Addgene plasmid #221963 | CO1 DdCBE A2 | depositor partial sequence | sequence record 434633 | Partial
ATGGCCTCCGTTCTGACCCCGCTGCTGCTGCGTGGCCTGACCGGCTCCGCTCGTCGTCTGCCAGTTCCGC
GTGCGAAAATCCATTCCCTGGACTACAAAGACCATGACGGTGATTATAAAGATCATGACATCGATTACAA
GGATGACGATGACAAGATGGACATCGCGGATCTGCGTACCCTGGGTTACAGCCAGCAGCAGCAGGAGAAG
ATCAAGCCAAAGGTGCGCAGCACCGTGGCCCAGCACCATGAAGCTCTGGTGGGTCACGGCTTCACCCACG
CGCACATCGTGGCTCTGAGCCAGCACCCAGCCGCGCTGGGTACCGTGGCCGTGAAATATCAGGACATGAT
TGCTGCCCTGCCAGAGGCTACCCATGAAGCGATTGTGGGTGTGGGCAAGCAGTGGAGCGGTGCTCGTGCG
CTGGAGGCCCTGCTGACCGTGGCCGGTGAACTGCGTGGCCCGCCGCTGCAGCTGGATACCGGCCAGCTGC
TGAAAATCGCGAAACGTGGCGGTGTGACCGCTGTGGAAGCTGTGCATGCCTGGCGTAATGCTCTGACCGG
TGCCCCCCTGAACCTGACCCCGGACCAAGTGGTGGCTATCGCCAGCAACAATGGCGGCAAGCAAGCGCTC
GAAACGGTGCAGCGGCTGTTGCCGGTGCTGTGCCAGGACCATGGCCTGACCCCGGACCAAGTGGTGGCTA
TCGCCAGCAACAATGGCGGCAAGCAAGCGCTCGAAACGGTGCAGCGGCTGTTGCCGGTGCTGTGCCAGGA
CCATGGCCTGACCCCGGACCAAGTGGTGGCTATCGCCAGCAACGGTGGCGGCAAGCAAGCGCTCGAAACG
GTGCAGCGGCTGTTGCCGGTGCTGTGCCAGGACCATGGCCTGACCCCGGACCAAGTGGTGGCTATCGCCA
GCAACAATGGCGGCAAGCAAGCGCTCGAAACGGTGCAGCGGCTGTTGCCGGTGCTGTGCCAGGACCATGG
CCTGACCCCGGACCAAGTGGTGGCTATCGCCAGCAACGGTGGCGGCAAGCAAGCGCTCGAAACGGTGCAG
CGGCTGTTGCCGGTGCTGTGCCAGGACCATGGCCTGACCCCGGACCAAGTGGTGGCTATCGCCAGCAACG
GTGGCGGCAAGCAAGCGCTCGAAACGGTGCAGCGGCTGTTGCCGGTGCTGTGCCAGGACCATGGCCTGAC
CCCGGACCAAGTGGTGGCTATCGCCAGCAACAATGGCGGCAAGCAAGCGCTCGAAACGGTGCAGCGGCTG
TTGCCGGTGCTGTGCCAGGACCATGGCCTCACACCCGATCAGGTCGTGGCTATCGCCAGCAACAATGGCG
GCAAGCAAGCGCTCGAAACGGTGCAGCGGCTGTTGCCGGTGCTGTGCCAGGACCATGGCCTGACCCCGGA
CCAAGTGGTGGCTATCGCCAGCAACGGTGGCGGCAAGCAAGCGCTCGAAACGGTGCAGCGGCTGTTGCCG
GTGCTGTGCCAGGACCATGGCCTGACCCCGGACCAAGTGGTGGCTATCGCCAGCAACATTGGCGGCAAGC
AAGCGCTCGAAACGGTGCAGCGGCTGTTGCCGGTGCTGTGCCAGGACCATGGCCTGACCCCGGACCAAGT
GGTGGCTATCGCCAGCAACGGTGGCGGCAAGCAAGCGCTCGAAACGGTGCAGCGGCTGTTGCCGGTGCTG
TGCCAGGACCATGGCCTGACCCCGGACCAAGTGGTGGCTATCGCCAGCAACATTGGCGGCAAGCAAGCGC
TCGAAACGGTGCAGCGGCTGTTGCCGGTGCTGTGCCAGGACCATGGCCTGACCCCGGACCAAGTGGTGGC
TATCGCCAGCAACAATGGCGGCAAGCAAGCGCTCGAAACGGTGCAGCGGCTGTTGCCGGTGCTGTGCCAG
GACCATGGCCTGACCCCGGACCAAGTGGTGGCTATCGCCAGCAACATTGGCGGCAAGCAAGCGCTCGAAA
CGGTGCAGCGGCTGTTGCCGGTGCTGTGCCAGGACCATGGCCTGACCCCGGACCAAGTGGTGGCTATCGC
CAGCAACATTGGCGGCAAGCAAGCGCTCGAAAGCATTGTGGCCCAGCTGAGCCGGCCTGATCCGGCGTTG
GCCGCGTTGACCAACGATCACCTGGTGGCCCTGGCCTGCCTGGGCGGTCGTCCGGCCCTGGATGCGGTGA
AGAAAGGCCTGGGTGGATCCGGCAGCTACGCCCTGGGTCCGTATCAGATTAGCGCCCCGCAGCTGCCAGC
TTACAATGGTCAGACCGTGGGTACCTTCTACTATGTGAACGACGCGGGCGGTCTGGAGAGCAAGGTGTTT
AGCAGCGGCGGTCCAACCCCGTACCCAAACTATGCCAATGCCGGTCATGTGGAGGGTCAGAGCGCCCTGT
TCATGCGTGATAACGGCATCAGCGAGGGTCTGGTGTTCCACAACAACCCGGAAGGCACCTGCGGTTTTTG
CGTGAACATGACCGAGACCCTGCTGCCGGAAAACGCGAAAATGACCGTGGTGCCGCCGGAAGGTTCTGGC
GGCTCAACTAATCTGAGCGACATCATTGAGAAGGAGACTGGGAAACAGCTGGTCATTCAGGAGTCCATCC
TGATGCTGCCTGAGGAGGTGGAGGAAGTGATCGGCAACAAGCCAGAGTCTGACATCCTGGTGCACACCGC
CTACGACGAGTCCACAGATGAGAATGTGATGCTGCTGACCTCTGACGCCCCCGAGTATAAGCCTTGGGCC
CTGGTCATCCAGGATTCTAACGGCGAGAATAAGATCAAGATGCTGTGATAAGGGGTCTTTGTCCTCTGTA
CTGTCTCTCTCCTTGCCCCTAACCCAAAAAGCTTCATTTTTCTGTGTAGGCTGCACAAGAGCCTTGATTG
AAGATATATTCTTTCTGAACAGTATTTAAGGTTTCCAATAAAATGTACACCCCTCAGAA
